LOCUS       Exported 2939 bp ds-DNA circular SYN 10-JUL-2017
DEFINITION  High-copy number vector with a kanamycin resistance marker for
            efficient blunt cloning of unstable sequences.
ACCESSION   AF532107
VERSION     .
KEYWORDS    pSMART HCKan
SOURCE      synthetic DNA construct
  ORGANISM  synthetic DNA construct
REFERENCE   1 (bases 1 to 2939)
  AUTHORS   Lucigen
  TITLE     Direct Submission
  JOURNAL   Exported Friday, Jul 21, 2017 from SnapGene 3.3.4
            http://www.snapgene.com
COMMENT     Linearize at HincII to make blunt cloning vector.
FEATURES             Location/Qualifiers
     source          1..2939
                     /organism="synthetic DNA construct"
                     /lab_host="Escherichia coli"
                     /mol_type="other DNA"
     misc_feature    2..7
                     /label=BsmBI
                     /note="color: #a6acb3; direction: RIGHT"
     misc_feature    9..12
                     /label=O
                     /note="color: #ffff00"
     misc_feature    complement(14..19)
                     /label=BsaI
                     /note="color: #a6acb3; direction: LEFT"
     misc_feature    20..41
                     /label=BioBrick prefix
                     /note="BioBrick prefix for parts that do not start with
                     ""ATG"""
                     /note="color: #99ccff"
     protein_bind    142..163
                     /label=CAP binding site
                     /bound_moiety="E. coli catabolite activator protein"
                     /note="CAP binding activates transcription in the presence
                     of cAMP."
                     /note="color: #31849b"
     promoter        178..208
                     /label=lac promoter
                     /note="promoter for the E. coli lac operon"
                     /note="This forward directional feature has 3 segments: 1:
                     178 .. 183 / #ffffff / -35 2: 184 .. 201 / #ffffff 3: 202
                     .. 208 / #ffffff / -10"
     protein_bind    216..232
                     /label=lac operator
                     /bound_moiety="lac repressor encoded by lacI"
                     /note="The lac repressor binds to the lac operator to
                     inhibit transcription in E. coli. This inhibition can be
                     relieved by adding lactose or
                     isopropyl-beta-D-thiogalactopyranoside (IPTG)."
                     /note="color: #31849b"
     CDS             268..945
                     /codon_start=1
                     /product="monomeric derivative of DsRed (Campbell et al.,
                     2002)"
                     /label=mRFP1
                     /note="color: #ff0000"
                     /translation="MASSEDVIKEFMRFKVRMEGSVNGHEFEIEGEGEGRPYEGTQTAK
                     LKVTKGGPLPFAWDILSPQFQYGSKAYVKHPADIPDYLKLSFPEGFKWERVMNFEDGGV
                     VTVTQDSSLQDGEFIYKVKLRGTNFPSDGPVMQKKTMGWEASTERMYPEDGALKGEIKM
                     RLKLKDGGHYDAEVKTTYMAKKPVQLPGAYKTDIKLDITSHNEDYTIVEQYERAEGRHS
                     TGA"
     terminator      990..1061
                     /label=rrnB T1 terminator
                     /note="transcription terminator T1 from the E. coli rrnB
                     gene"
                     /note="color: #ffffff"
     terminator      1077..1104
                     /label=T7Te terminator
                     /note="phage T7 early transcription terminator"
                     /note="color: #ffffff"
     misc_feature    1111..1131
                     /label=BioBrick suffix
                     /note="universal suffix for all parts"
                     /note="color: #a6ccff"
     misc_feature    1132..1137
                     /label=BsaI
                     /note="color: #a6acb3; direction: RIGHT"
     misc_feature    1139..1142
                     /label=P
                     /note="color: #ffff00"
     misc_feature    complement(1144..1149)
                     /label=BsmBI
                     /note="color: #a6acb3; direction: LEFT"
     terminator      1216..1247
                     /label=tonB terminator
                     /note="bidirectional E. coli tonB-P14 transcription
                     terminator"
                     /note="color: #ff0000"
     promoter        1248..1350
                     /label=cat promoter
                     /note="promoter of the E. coli cat gene"
                     /note="color: #ffffff; direction: RIGHT"
     CDS             1351..2166
                     /codon_start=1
                     /gene="aph(3')-Ia"
                     /product="aminoglycoside phosphotransferase"
                     /label=KanR
                     /note="confers resistance to kanamycin"
                     /note="color: #ccffcc"
                     /translation="MSHIQRETSCSRPRLNSNMDADLYGYKWARDNVGQSGATIYRLYG
                     KPDAPELFLKHGKGSVANDVTDEMVRLNWLTEFMPLPTIKHFIRTPDDAWLLTTAIPGK
                     TAFQVLEEYPDSGENIVDALAVFLRRLHSIPVCNCPFNGDRVFRLAQAQSRMNNGLVGA
                     SDFDDERNGWPVEQVWKEMHKLLPFSPDSVVTHGDFSLDNLIFDEGKLIGCIDVGRVGI
                     ADRYQDLAILWNCLGEFSPSLQKRLFQKYGIDNPDMNKLQFHLMLDEFF"
     terminator      2190..2217
                     /label=T7Te terminator
                     /note="phage T7 early transcription terminator"
                     /note="color: #ff0000"
     rep_origin      complement(2229..2816)
                     /direction=LEFT
                     /label=ori
                     /note="high-copy-number ColE1/pMB1/pBR322/pUC origin of
                     replication"
                     /note="color: #ffff00"
     terminator      2838..2867
                     /label=T3Te terminator
                     /note="phage T3 early transcription terminator"
                     /note="color: #ff0000"
ORIGIN
        1 acgtctcggc aaagagaccg aattcgcggc cgcttctaga gcaatacgca aaccgcctct
       61 ccccgcgcgt tggccgattc attaatgcag ctggcacgac aggtttcccg actggaaagc
      121 gggcagtgag cgcaacgcaa ttaatgtgag ttagctcact cattaggcac cccaggcttt
      181 acactttatg cttccggctc gtatgttgtg tggaattgtg agcggataac aatttcacac
      241 atactagaga aagaggagaa atactagatg gcttcctccg aagacgttat caaagagttc
      301 atgcgtttca aagttcgtat ggaaggttcc gttaacggtc acgagttcga aatcgaaggt
      361 gaaggtgaag gtcgtccgta cgaaggtacc cagaccgcta aactgaaagt taccaaaggt
      421 ggtccgctgc cgttcgcttg ggacatcctg tccccgcagt tccagtacgg ttccaaagct
      481 tacgttaaac acccggctga catcccggac tacctgaaac tgtccttccc ggaaggtttc
      541 aaatgggaac gtgttatgaa cttcgaagac ggtggtgttg ttaccgttac ccaggactcc
      601 tccctgcaag acggtgagtt catctacaaa gttaaactgc gtggtaccaa cttcccgtcc
      661 gacggtccgg ttatgcagaa aaaaaccatg ggttgggaag cttccaccga acgtatgtac
      721 ccggaagacg gtgctctgaa aggtgaaatc aaaatgcgtc tgaaactgaa agacggtggt
      781 cactacgacg ctgaagttaa aaccacctac atggctaaaa aaccggttca gctgccgggt
      841 gcttacaaaa ccgacatcaa actggacatc acctcccaca acgaagacta caccatcgtt
      901 gaacagtacg aacgtgctga aggtcgtcac tccaccggtg cttaataacg ctgatagtgc
      961 tagtgtagat cgctactaga gccaggcatc aaataaaacg aaaggctcag tcgaaagact
     1021 gggcctttcg ttttatctgt tgtttgtcgg tgaacgctct ctactagagt cacactggct
     1081 caccttcggg tgggcctttc tgcgtttata tactagtagc ggccgctgca gggtctctcc
     1141 ctcgagacga agacgaattc tctagatatc gctcaatact gaccatttaa atcatacctg
     1201 acctccatag cagaaagtca aaagcctccg accggaggct tttgacttga tcggcacgta
     1261 agaggttcca actttcacca taatgaaata agatcactac cgggcgtatt ttttgagtta
     1321 tcgagatttt caggagctaa ggaagctaaa atgagccata ttcaacggga aacgtcttgc
     1381 tcgaggccgc gattaaattc caacatggat gctgatttat atgggtataa atgggctcgc
     1441 gataatgtcg ggcaatcagg tgcgacaatc tatcgattgt atgggaagcc cgatgcgcca
     1501 gagttgtttc tgaaacatgg caaaggtagc gttgccaatg atgttacaga tgagatggtc
     1561 aggctaaact ggctgacgga atttatgcct cttccgacca tcaagcattt tatccgtact
     1621 cctgatgatg catggttact caccactgcg atcccaggga aaacagcatt ccaggtatta
     1681 gaagaatatc ctgattcagg tgaaaatatt gttgatgcgc tggcagtgtt cctgcgccgg
     1741 ttgcattcga ttcctgtttg taattgtcct tttaacggcg atcgcgtatt tcgtctcgct
     1801 caggcgcaat cacgaatgaa taacggtttg gttggtgcga gtgattttga tgacgagcgt
     1861 aatggctggc ctgttgaaca agtctggaaa gaaatgcata agcttttgcc attctcaccg
     1921 gattcagtcg tcactcatgg tgatttctca cttgataacc ttatttttga cgaggggaaa
     1981 ttaataggtt gtattgatgt tggacgagtc ggaatcgcag accgatacca ggatcttgcc
     2041 atcctatgga actgcctcgg tgagttttct ccttcattac agaaacggct ttttcaaaaa
     2101 tatggtattg ataatcctga tatgaataaa ttgcagtttc acttgatgct cgatgagttt
     2161 ttctaatgag ggcccaaatg taatcacctg gctcaccttc gggtgggcct ttctgcgttg
     2221 ctggcgtttt tccataggct ccgcccccct gacgagcatc acaaaaatcg atgctcaagt
     2281 cagaggtggc gaaacccgac aggactataa agataccagg cgtttccccc tggaagctcc
     2341 ctcgtgcgct ctcctgttcc gaccctgccg cttaccggat acctgtccgc ctttctccct
     2401 tcgggaagcg tggcgctttc tcatagctca cgctgtaggt atctcagttc ggtgtaggtc
     2461 gttcgctcca agctgggctg tgtgcacgaa ccccccgttc agcccgaccg ctgcgcctta
     2521 tccggtaact atcgtcttga gtccaacccg gtaagacacg acttatcgcc actggcagca
     2581 gccactggta acaggattag cagagcgagg tatgtaggcg gtgctacaga gttcttgaag
     2641 tggtggccta actacggcta cactagaaga acagtatttg gtatctgcgc tctgctgaag
     2701 ccagttacct cggaaaaaga gttggtagct cttgatccgg caaacaaacc accgctggta
     2761 gcggtggttt ttttgtttgc aagcagcaga ttacgcgcag aaaaaaagga tctcaagaag
     2821 atcctttgat tttctaccga agaaaggccc acccgtgaag gtgagccagt gagttgattg
     2881 cagtccagtt acgctggagt ctgaggctcg tcctgaatga tatcaagctt gaattcgtt
//
