>Addgene plasmid #100625 | YCe1719 HC_Kan_RFP-p15 | addgene full sequence | sequence record 192709 | Addgene NGS Result
ACGTCTCGGCAAAGAGACCGAATTCGCGGCCGCTTCTAGAGCAATACGCAAACCGCCTCTCCCCGCGCGT
TGGCCGATTCATTAATGCAGCTGGCACGACAGGTTTCCCGACTGGAAAGCGGGCAGTGAGCGCAACGCAA
TTAATGTGAGTTAGCTCACTCATTAGGCACCCCAGGCTTTACACTTTATGCTTCCGGCTCGTATGTTGTG
TGGAATTGTGAGCGGATAACAATTTCACACATACTAGAGAAAGAGGAGAAATACTAGATGGCTTCCTCCG
AAGACGTTATCAAAGAGTTCATGCGTTTCAAAGTTCGTATGGAAGGTTCCGTTAACGGTCACGAGTTCGA
AATCGAAGGTGAAGGTGAAGGTCGTCCGTACGAAGGTACCCAGACCGCTAAACTGAAAGTTACCAAAGGT
GGTCCGCTGCCGTTCGCTTGGGACATCCTGTCCCCGCAGTTCCAGTACGGTTCCAAAGCTTACGTTAAAC
ACCCGGCTGACATCCCGGACTACCTGAAACTGTCCTTCCCGGAAGGTTTCAAATGGGAACGTGTTATGAA
CTTCGAAGACGGTGGTGTTGTTACCGTTACCCAGGACTCCTCCCTGCAAGACGGTGAGTTCATCTACAAA
GTTAAACTGCGTGGTACCAACTTCCCGTCCGACGGTCCGGTTATGCAGAAAAAAACCATGGGTTGGGAAG
CTTCCACCGAACGTATGTACCCGGAAGACGGTGCTCTGAAAGGTGAAATCAAAATGCGTCTGAAACTGAA
AGACGGTGGTCACTACGACGCTGAAGTTAAAACCACCTACATGGCTAAAAAACCGGTTCAGCTGCCGGGT
GCTTACAAAACCGACATCAAACTGGACATCACCTCCCACAACGAAGACTACACCATCGTTGAACAGTACG
AACGTGCTGAAGGTCGTCACTCCACCGGTGCTTAATAACGCTGATAGTGCTAGTGTAGATCGCTACTAGA
GCCAGGCATCAAATAAAACGAAAGGCTCAGTCGAAAGACTGGGCCTTTCGTTTTATCTGTTGTTTGTCGG
TGAACGCTCTCTACTAGAGTCACACTGGCTCACCTTCGGGTGGGCCTTTCTGCGTTTATATACTAGTAGC
GGCCGCTGCAGGGTCTCTCCCTCGAGACGAAACGAATTCTCTAGATATCGCTCAATACTGACCATTTAAA
TCATACCTGACCTCCATAGCAGAAAGTCAAAAGCCTCCGACCGGAGGCTTTTGACTTGATCGGCACGTAA
GAGGTTCCAACTTTCACCATAATGAAATAAGATCACTACCGGGCGTATTTTTTGAGTTATCGAGATTTTC
AGGAGCTAAGGAAGCTAAAATGAGCCATATTCAACGGGAAACGTCTTGCTCGAGGCCGCGATTAAATTCC
AACATGGATGCTGATTTATATGGGTATAAATGGGCTCGCGATAATGTCGGGCAATCAGGTGCGACAATCT
ATCGATTGTATGGGAAGCCCGATGCGCCAGAGTTGTTTCTGAAACATGGCAAAGGTAGCGTTGCCAATGA
TGTTACAGATGAGATGGTCAGGCTAAACTGGCTGACGGAATTTATGCCTCTTCCGACCATCAAGCATTTT
ATCCGTACTCCTGATGATGCATGGTTACTCACCACTGCGATCCCAGGGAAAACAGCATTCCAGGTATTAG
AAGAATATCCTGATTCAGGTGAAAATATTGTTGATGCGCTGGCAGTGTTCCTGCGCCGGTTGCATTCGAT
TCCTGTTTGTAATTGTCCTTTTAACGGCGATCGCGTATTTCGTCTCGCTCAGGCGCAATCACGAATGAAT
AACGGTTTGGTTGGTGCGAGTGATTTTGATGACGAGCGTAATGGCTGGCCTGTTGAACAAGTCTGGAAAG
AAATGCATAAGCTTTTGCCATTCTCACCGGATTCAGTCGTCACTCATGGTGATTTCTCACTTGATAACCT
TATTTTTGACGAGGGGAAATTAATAGGTTGTATTGATGTTGGACGAGTCGGAATCGCAGACCGATACCAG
GATCTTGCCATCCTATGGAACTGCCTCGGTGAGTTTTCTCCTTCATTACAGAAACGGCTTTTTCAAAAAT
ATGGTATTGATAATCCTGATATGAATAAATTGCAGTTTCACTTGATGCTCGATGAGTTTTTCTGAGGGCC
CAAATGTAATCACCTGGCTCACCTTCGGGTGGGCCTTTCTGCGTTGCTGGCGTTTTTCCATAGGCTCCGC
CCCCCTGACGAGCATCACAAAAATCGATGCTCAAGTCAGAGGTGGCGAAACCCGACAGGACTATAAAGAT
ACCAGGCGTTTCCCCCTGGAAGCTCCCTCGTGCGCTCTCCTGTTCCGACCCTGCCGCTTACCGGATACCT
GTCCGCCTTTCTCCCTTCGGGAAGCGTGGCGCTTTCTCATAGCTCACGCTGTAGGTATCTCAGTTCGGTG
TAGGTCGTTCGCTCCAAGCTGGGCTGTGTGCACGAACCCCCCGTTCAGCCCGACCGCTGCGCCTTATCCG
GTAACTATCGTCTTGAGTCCAACCCGGTAAGACACGACTTATCGCCACTGGCAGCAGCCACTGGTAACAG
GATTAGCAGAGCGAGGTATGTAGGCGGTGCTACAGAGTTCTTGAAGTGGTGGCCTAACTACGGCTACACT
AGAAGAACAGTATTTGGTATCTGCGCTCTGCTGAAGCCAGTTACCTCGGAAAAAGAGTTGGTAGCTCTTG
ATCCGGCAAACAAACCACCGCTGGTAGCGGTGGTTTTTTTGTTTGCAAGCAGCAGATTACGCGCAGAAAA
AAAGGATCTCAAGAAGATCCTTTGATTTTCTACCGAAGAAAGGCCCACCCGTGAAGGTGAGCCAGTGAGT
TGATTGCAGTCCAGTTACGCTGGAGTCTGAGGCTCGTCCTGAATGATATCAAGCTTGAATTCGTT
Features (pLannotate 1.2.2; 15 found; start..end, strand, type, name):
     20..41      +  misc_feature   BioBrick prefix: BioBrick prefix for parts that do not start with "ATG"
     42..129     +  CDS            lacI (fragment): lac repressor; lacI; The lac repressor binds to the lac operator to inhibit transcription in E. coli. This inhibition can be relieved by adding lactose or isopropyl-β-D-thiogalactopyranoside (IPTG).
    142..163     +  protein_bind   CAP binding site: CAP binding activates transcription in the presence of cAMP. E. coli catabolite activator protein
    178..208     +  promoter       lac promoter: promoter for the E. coli lac operon
    216..232     +  protein_bind   lac operator: The lac repressor binds to the lac operator to inhibit transcription in E. coli. This inhibition can be relieved by adding lactose or isopropyl-β-D-thiogalactopyranoside (IPTG). lac repressor encoded by lacI
    268..942     +  CDS            mRFP1: mRFP1 is a basic (constitutively fluorescent) red fluorescent protein published in 2002, derived from Discosoma sp.. It is reported to be a somewhat slowly-maturing monomer with low acid sensitivity.
    990..1061    +  terminator     rrnB T1 terminator: transcription terminator T1 from the E. coli rrnB gene
   1077..1104    +  terminator     T7Te terminator: phage T7 early transcription terminator
   1111..1131    +  misc_feature   BioBrick suffix: universal suffix for all parts
   1215..1246    +  terminator     tonB terminator: bidirectional E. coli tonB-P14 transcription terminator
   1247..1349    +  promoter       cat promoter: promoter of the E. coli cat gene encoding chloramphenicol acetyltransferase
   1350..2163    +  CDS            KanR (fragment): aminoglycoside phosphotransferase; aph(3')-Ia; confers resistance to kanamycin in bacteria or G418 (Geneticin®) in eukaryotes
   2186..2213    +  terminator     T7Te terminator: phage T7 early transcription terminator
   2225..2812    -  rep_origin     ori: high-copy-number ColE1/pMB1/pBR322/pUC origin of replication
   2834..2863    -  terminator     T3Te terminator: phage T3 early transcription terminator
