[The description below was written by a language model from this plasmid's Addgene catalogue record, the feature table of its GenBank file and pLannotate feature annotations shown in this document.]
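Description:
YCe1719 HC_Kan_RFP-p15 is an empty part-entry vector from the EMMA (Extensible Mammalian Modular Assembly) toolkit, built on the pSMART HC_Kan backbone and used to domesticate new DNA parts destined for position 15 of that assembly scheme. It is a small (about 2.9 kb) bacterial plasmid that replicates in E. coli from a high-copy ColE1/pUC-type origin and is selected with kanamycin through an aph(3')-Ia aminoglycoside phosphotransferase gene driven by the cat promoter. As is typical of the pSMART design, transcription terminators (tonB, T7Te, T3Te) flank the marker, origin and cloning region, insulating the insert from read-through transcription into or out of the backbone.

The cloning site is occupied by a placeholder reporter cassette rather than a functional insert: an mRFP1 coding sequence expressed from the lac promoter with its CAP binding site and lac operator, followed by rrnB T1 and T7Te terminators, and bounded by a BioBrick prefix and suffix. Immediately outside this cassette lie a pair of BsaI sites, then four-base fusion sites labelled O and P, then a pair of outward-positioned BsmBI sites. In a BsaI Golden Gate reaction a new part replaces the RFP cassette, so correct clones can be distinguished from red parental colonies. The resulting plasmid carries the part flanked by the position 15 fusion sites and BsmBI sites, which allow its release with defined overhangs for ordered assembly with parts from other positions into mammalian expression vectors. The record does not specify what functional category of part position 15 is meant to hold. The depositor map and the sequenced record differ by only a few bases and agree on the features.
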