Addgene plasmid #100625: YCe1719 HC_Kan_RFP-p15
Purpose: (Empty Backbone) EMMA toolkit part-entry vector position 15
Depositing lab: Yizhi Cai. Depositing organization: University of Edinburgh. Publication: EMMA: An Extensible Mammalian Modular Assembly Toolkit for the Rapid Design and Production of Diverse Expression Vectors. Martella A, Matjusaitis M, Auxillos J, Pollard SM, Cai Y. ACS Synth Biol. 2017 Apr 24. doi: 10.1021/acssynbio.7b00016. PubMed 28418644.
Backbone
  Vector backbone: pSMART HC_Kan
  Vector type: Synthetic Biology
Growth in bacteria
  Bacterial resistance: Kanamycin, 50 μg/mL
  Growth temperature: 37°C
  Growth strain: DH5alpha
  Copy number: High Copy
Gene/Insert
  Gene/Insert name: None
Terms and licenses: Academic/Nonprofit Terms; Industry Terms: Not Available to Industry
Depositor comments: It is used to standardize new parts for EMMA toolkit. New DNA fragments (parts) are cloned into this plasmid replacing the RFP gene through a BsaI Golden Gate reaction. The resulting plasmid will have the part flanked by BsmBI sites and the fusion sites corresponding to position 15 of EMMA platform.
How to cite: YCe1719 HC_Kan_RFP-p15 was a gift from Yizhi Cai (Addgene plasmid # 100625 ; http://n2t.net/addgene:100625 ; RRID:Addgene_100625)
